Addgene plasmid #52099: CH-GECO2.1
Purpose: mCherry-based Calcium indicators
Depositing lab: Robert Campbell. Depositing organization: University of Alberta. Publication: Circular permutated red fluorescent proteins and calcium ion indicators based on mCherry. Carlson HJ, Campbell RE. Protein Eng Des Sel. 2013 Dec;26(12):763-72. doi: 10.1093/protein/gzt052. Epub 2013 Oct 22. PubMed 24151339.
Backbone
  Vector backbone: pBAD/HisB
  Backbone size w/o insert (bp): 4100
  Total vector size (bp): 6388
  Vector type: Bacterial Expression
Growth in bacteria
  Bacterial resistance: Ampicillin, 100 μg/mL
  Growth temperature: 37°C
  Growth strain: DH10B
  Copy number: Low Copy
Gene/Insert
  Gene/Insert name: CH-GECO2.1 (alt name: calcium indicator based on circular permutated mCherry)
  Species: Synthetic; synthetic construct
  Insert size (bp): 1266
  GenBank ID: KJ534664
  Promoter: pBAD promotor
  Tag / fusion protein: 6 His tag (N terminal on backbone)
  Cloning method: Restriction Enzyme; 5′ cloning site XbaI before 6xHis, NheI after 6xHis (not destroyed); 3′ cloning site HindIII (not destroyed)
  Sequencing primers: 5′ pBAD-Forward primer; 3′ pBAD-Reverse primer
Terms and licenses: Academic/Nonprofit Terms; Industry Terms: Not Available to Industry
How to cite: CH-GECO2.1 was a gift from Robert Campbell (Addgene plasmid # 52099 ; http://n2t.net/addgene:52099 ; RRID:Addgene_52099)
