[The description below was written by a language model from this plasmid's Addgene catalogue record.]
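Description:
CH-GECO2.1 is a bacterial expression plasmid built on the pBAD/HisB backbone that encodes a genetically encoded red fluorescent calcium indicator. It is recorded as a low-copy plasmid selected with ampicillin and propagated in E. coli. The listed backbone size is about 4.1 kb and the insert about 1.27 kb. The stated total of roughly 6.4 kb is larger than the sum of these two figures, and the record does not explain the difference. No feature table is provided, so the replication origin and other backbone elements are not itemised.

The insert is a synthetic open reading frame described as a calcium indicator based on circularly permuted mCherry. In GECO-type sensors generally, a circularly permuted fluorescent protein is coupled to calcium-sensing domains so that calcium binding changes the chromophore environment and thus the fluorescence. The record itself does not list the specific sensing domains used here. Expression is driven by the pBAD (araBAD) promoter, which provides arabinose-inducible, titratable expression in E. coli. The backbone supplies an N-terminal 6xHis tag, which allows the protein to be purified by immobilised metal affinity chromatography. The coding sequence was inserted by restriction cloning. XbaI lies upstream of the His tag, NheI lies just after it, and HindIII is at the 3′ end, and all of these sites are retained, so the indicator can be excised or swapped easily.

The construct suits production of recombinant indicator protein in bacteria for in vitro characterisation of its spectral and calcium-response properties. It can also be used for colony-based screening or as a template for further engineering of mCherry-derived calcium sensors. It has no mammalian expression elements according to the record, so the coding sequence would need to be subcloned for use in eukaryotic cells.
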