>Addgene plasmid #52099 | CH-GECO2.1 | depositor partial sequence | sequence record 80466 | CH-GECO2.1 sequence 1539 bps
ATGGGTTTAAAGAGGAGAAAGGTCATGAACAATAACGATCTCTTTCAGGCATCACGTCGGCGTTTTCTGG
CACAACTCGGCAGCTTAACCGACGCCGGGACGCTGGGGCCGTCATTGTTAACGCCGCGACGTGCGACTGC
GGCGCAAGCGGCGACTGACGCTTCTAGAGGTTCTCATCATCATCATCATCATGGTATGGCTAGCATGACT
GGTGGACAGCAAATGGGTCGGGATCTGTACGACGATGATGATAAGGATCTCGCCACAATGGTCGACTCAT
CACGTCGTAAGTGGAATAAGGCAGGTCATGCAGTCAGAGCTATAGGTCGGCTGAGCTCACTTGAGTCGCT
GCTGTCCACCGAGCGGCTTTACCCCGAGGACGGCGCTCTGAAGGGCGAGATCAAGCAGAGGCTGAAGCTG
AAGGACGGCGGCCACTACGCCGCCGAGGTCAAGACCACCTACAAGGCCAAGAAGCCCGTGCAGCTGCCCG
ACGCCTACATCGTCGACATCAAGTTGGACATCGTGTCCCACAACGAGGACTACACCATCGTGGAACAGTA
CGAACGCGCCGAGGGCCGCCACTCCACCGGCGGCATGGACGAGCTGTACAAGGGTGGCACTGGCGGTTCC
ATGGTGAGCAAGGGCGTGGAGGATAACATGGCCTTCATCAAGGAGTTCATGCGCTTCAAGGTGCACATGG
AGGGCTCCGTCAACGGCCACGAGTTCGAGATCGAGGGCGAGGGCGAGGGCCGCCCCTACGAGGGCACCCA
GACCGCCAAGCTGAAGGTGACCAAGGGTGGCCCCCTGCCCTTCGCCTGGGACATCCTGTCCCCTCAGTTC
ATGTACGGCTCCAAGGCCTACATTAAGCACCCAGCCGACATCCCCGACTACTGGAAGCTGTCCTTCCCCG
AGGGCTTCAAGTGGGAGCGCGTGATGAACTTCGAGGACGGAGGTGTGGTGACCGTGACCCAGGACTCCTC
CCTGCAGGACGGCGAGTTCATCTACAAGGTGAAGCTGCGCGGCACCAACTTCCCCTCCAACGGCCCCGTA
ATGCAGAAGAAGACCATGGGCTGGCTGGGCGGTACGCGTGACCAACTGACTGAAGAGCAGATCGCAGAAT
TTAAAGAGGCTTTCTCCCTATTTGACAAGGGCGGGGCTGGGACGATAACAACCAAGGAGCTGGGGACGGT
GATGCGGTCTCTGGGGCAGAACCCCACAGAAGCAGAGCTGCAGGACATGATCAATGAAGTAGATGCCGAC
GGTGACGGCACATTAGACTTCCCTGAGTTCCTGACGATGATGGCAAGAAAAATGAATGACTCAGACAGTG
AAGAGGAAATTAGAGAAGCGTTCCGTGTGTTTGATAAGGACGGCAATGGCTACATCGGCGCAGCAGAGCT
TCGCCACGTGATGACAAACCTTGGAGAGAAGTTAACAGATGAAGAGGTTGATGAAATGATCAGGGTAGCA
GACATCGATGGGGATGGTCAGGTAAACTACGAAGAGTTTGTACAAATGATGACAGCGAAGTGAGAATTC
