>Addgene plasmid #52099 | CH-GECO2.1 | addgene partial sequence | sequence record 82656 | pBAD-F 5'-ATGCCATAGCATTTTTATCC-3'
TTTTATCGCAACTCTCTACTGTTTCTCCATACCCGTTTTTTGGGCTAACAGGAGGAATTAACCATGGGTT
TAAAGAGGAGAAAGGTCATGAACAATAACGATCTCTTTCAGGCATCACGTCGGCGTTTTCTGGCACAACT
CGGCAGCTTAACCGACGCCGGGACGCTGGGGCCGTCATTGTTAACGCCGCGACGTGCGACTGCGGCGCAA
GCGGCGACTGACGCTTCTAGAGGTTCTCATCATCATCATCATCATGGTATGGCTAGCATGACTGGTGGAC
AGCAAATGGGTCGGGATCTGTACGACGATGATGATAAGGATCTCGCCACAATGGTCGACTCATCACGTCG
TAAGTGGAATAAGGCAGGTCATGCAGTCAGAGCTATAGGTCGGCTGAGCTCACTTGAGTCGCTGCTGTCC
ACCGAGCGGCTTTACCCCGAGGACGGCGCTCTGAAGGGCGAGATCAAGCAGAGGCTGAAGCTGAAGGACG
GCGGCCACTACGCCGCCGAGGTCAAGACCACCTACAAGGCCAAGAAGCCCGTGCAGCTGCCCGACGCCTA
CATCGTCGACATCAAGTTGGACATCGTGTCCCACAACGAGGACTACACCATCGTGGAACAGTACGAACGC
GCCGAGGGCCGCCACTCCACCGGCGGCATGGACGAGCTGTACAAGGGTGGCACTGGCGGTTCCATGGTGA
GCAAGGGCGTGGAGGATAACATGGCCTTCATCAAGGAGTTCATGCGCTTCAAGGTGCACATGGAGGGCTC
CGTCAACGGCCACGAGTTCGAGATCGAGGGCGAGGGCGAGGGCCGCCCCTACGAGGGCACCCAGACCGCC
AAGCTGAAGGTGACCAAGGGTGGCCCCCTGCCCTTCGCCTGGGACATCCTGTCCCCTCAGTTCATGTACG
