>Addgene plasmid #52099 | CH-GECO2.1 | addgene partial sequence | sequence record 82949 | pTrcHis-R 5'-cttctgcgttctgatttaatctg-3'
CTACTTCGCTGTCATCATTTGTACAAACTCTTCGTAGTTTACCTGACCATCCCCATCGATGTCTGCTACC
CTGATCATTTCATCAACCTCTTCATCTGTTAACTTCTCTCCAAGGTTTGTCATCACGTGGCGAAGCTCTG
CTGCGCCGATGTAGCCATTGCCGTCCTTATCAAACACACGGAACGCTTCTCTAATTTCCTCTTCACTGTC
TGAGTCATTCATTTTTCTTGCCATCATCGTCAGGAACTCAGGGAAGTCTAATGTGCCGTCACCGTCGGCA
TCTACTTCATTGATCATGTCCTGCAGCTCTGCTTCTGTGGGGTTCTGCCCCAGAGACCGCATCACCGTCC
CCAGCTCCTTGGTTGTTATCGTCCCAGCCCCGCCCTTGTCAAATAGGGAGAAAGCCTCTTTAAATTCTGC
GATCTGCTCTTCAGTCAGTTGGTCACGCGTACCGCCCAGCCAGCCCATGGTCTTCTTCTGCATTACGGGG
CCGTTGGAGGGGAAGTTGGTGCCGCGCAGCTTCACCTTGTAGATGAACTCGCCGTCCTGCAGGGAGGAGT
CCTGGGTCACGGTCACCACACCTCCGTCCTCGAAGTTCATCACGCGCTCCCACTTGAAGCCCTCGGGGAA
GGACAGCTTCCAGTAGTCGGGGATGTCGGCTGGGTGCTTAATGTAGGCCTTGGAGCCGTACATGAACTGA
GGGGACAGGATGTCCCAGGCGAAGGGCAGGGGGCCACCCTTGGTCACCTTCAGCTTGGCGGTCTGGGTGC
CCTCGTAGGGGCGGCCCTCGCCCTCGCCCTCGATCTCGAACTCGTGGCCGTTGACGGAGCCCTCCATGTG
CACCTTGAAGCGCATGAACTCCTTGATGAAGGCCATGTTATCCTCCACGCCCTTGCTCACCATGGAACCG
CCAGTGCCACCCTTGTACAG
